Addgene plasmid #76528: EPHA8 gRNA (BRDN0001146924)
Purpose: 3rd generation lentiviral gRNA plasmid targeting human EPHA8
Depositing lab: John Doench & David Root. Depositing organization: Broad Institute. Publication: Optimized sgRNA design to maximize activity and minimize off-target effects of CRISPR-Cas9. Doench JG, Fusi N, Sullender M, Hegde M, Vaimberg EW, Donovan KF, Smith I, Tothova Z, Wilen C, Orchard R, Virgin HW, Listgarten J, Root DE. Nat Biotechnol. 2016 Jan 18. doi: 10.1038/nbt.3437. PubMed 26780180.
Backbone
  Vector backbone: lentiGuide-Puro
  Backbone manufacturer: Zhang Lab (Addgene plasmid # 52963)
  Vector type: Mammalian Expression, Lentiviral, CRISPR
  Selectable markers: Puromycin
Growth in bacteria
  Bacterial resistance: Ampicillin, 100 μg/mL
  Growth temperature: 37°C
  Growth strain: DH5alpha
  Copy number: High Copy
Gene/Insert
  Gene/Insert name: EPHA8 (alt names: EPHA8; NM_001006943.1)
  gRNA/shRNA sequence: CCTCAAAATCGACACCATTG
  Species: H. sapiens (human)
  Entrez Gene: EPHA8 (a.k.a. EEK, EK3, HEK3)
  Promoter: hU6
  Cloning method: Unknown
  Sequencing primers: 5′ U6-F; 3′ pS2-R
Terms and licenses: Academic/Nonprofit Terms; Industry Terms: Not Available to Industry
Depositor comments: The gRNA was designed to target the following Genbank reference sequence(s): NM_001006943.1,NM_020526.3. Note that this plasmid does NOT contain Cas9. It should be used in conjunction with lentiCas9-Blast (Addgene #52962) or otherwise with cell lines already expressing Cas9. Browse the full kinome gRNA library at http://www.addgene.org/pooled-library/broadgpp-human-kinome/ or visit http://www.broadinstitute.org/rnai/public/ for detailed protocols and information.
How to cite: EPHA8 gRNA (BRDN0001146924) was a gift from John Doench & David Root (Addgene plasmid # 76528 ; http://n2t.net/addgene:76528 ; RRID:Addgene_76528)
