[The description below was written by a language model from this plasmid's Addgene catalogue record and pLannotate feature annotations shown in this document.]
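Description:
EPHA8 gRNA (BRDN0001146924) is a third-generation lentiviral guide RNA plasmid built on the lentiGuide-Puro backbone, designed to direct Streptococcus pyogenes Cas9 to the human EPHA8 gene, which encodes an Eph-family receptor tyrosine kinase. It is propagated in E. coli as a high-copy plasmid through a ColE1/pUC-type origin with ampicillin selection (AmpR, β-lactamase). The backbone also carries an f1 origin, an SV40 origin and poly(A) signal, and remnants of lac and phage-promoter cloning elements that play no role in the payload.

The lentiviral transfer cassette begins with an RSV promoter fused to a truncated HIV-1 5' LTR, which makes genomic RNA production independent of Tat. This is followed by the Ψ packaging signal with a partial gag sequence and the Rev response element for nuclear export of the unspliced viral RNA. Within the cassette, a human U6 RNA polymerase III promoter drives the 20-nucleotide EPHA8 spacer fused to the Cas9 gRNA scaffold. A cPPT/CTS element, which aids nuclear import of the proviral DNA, lies downstream. A separate EF-1α core promoter with its intron A expresses puromycin N-acetyltransferase for selection of transduced mammalian cells, and WPRE enhances transcript expression. The cassette ends in a ΔU3 self-inactivating 3' LTR.

The plasmid does not encode Cas9, so it is meant to be used with a separate Cas9 vector or in cells already expressing the nuclease. The guide was designed against two EPHA8 reference transcripts and belongs to a human kinome gRNA collection, supporting knockout studies of this kinase.
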