Features (pLannotate 1.2.2; 29 found; start..end, strand, type, name):
     14..80      +  CDS            small t antigen (fragment): SV40 (simian virus 40) small t antigen
    106..317     +  promoter       EF-1α core promoter: core promoter for human elongation factor EF-1α
    318..1256    +  intron         EF-1α intron A: intron upstream of the start codon of human EF-1α
   1278..1877    +  CDS            PuroR (fragment): puromycin N-acetyltransferase; pac from Streptomyces; confers resistance to puromycin
   1893..2481    +  misc_feature   WPRE: woodchuck hepatitis virus posttranscriptional regulatory element
   2532..2551    +  misc_feature   cPPT/CTS (fragment): central polypurine tract and central termination sequence of HIV-1
   2553..2786    +  LTR            3' LTR (ΔU3): self-inactivating 3' long terminal repeat (LTR) from HIV-1
   2864..2985    +  polyA_signal   SV40 poly(A) signal: SV40 polyadenylation signal
   3025..3160    +  rep_origin     SV40 ori: SV40 origin of replication
   3181..3199    -  promoter       T7 promoter: promoter for bacteriophage T7 RNA polymerase
   3207..3362    +  CDS            lacZα (fragment): LacZα fragment of β-galactosidase; lacZ fragment
   3367..3795    +  rep_origin     f1 ori (sequence partly withheld): f1 bacteriophage origin of replication; arrow indicates direction of (+) strand synthesis
   3848..3952    +  promoter       AmpR promoter: bla
   3953..4813    +  CDS            AmpR: β-lactamase; bla; confers resistance to ampicillin, carbenicillin, and related antibiotics
   4984..5572    +  rep_origin     ori: high-copy-number ColE1/pMB1/pBR322/pUC origin of replication
   5755..5847    +  CDS            lacI (fragment): lac repressor; lacI; The lac repressor binds to the lac operator to inhibit transcription in E. coli. This inhibition can be relieved by adding lactose or isopropyl-β-D-thiogalactopyranoside (IPTG).
   5860..5881    +  protein_bind   CAP binding site: CAP binding activates transcription in the presence of cAMP. E. coli catabolite activator protein
   5896..5926    +  promoter       lac promoter: promoter for the E. coli lac operon
   5934..5950    +  protein_bind   lac operator: The lac repressor binds to the lac operator to inhibit transcription in E. coli. This inhibition can be relieved by adding lactose or isopropyl-β-D-thiogalactopyranoside (IPTG). lac repressor encoded by lacI
   5995..6013    +  promoter       T3 promoter: promoter for bacteriophage T3 RNA polymerase
   6041..6267    +  promoter       RSV promoter: Rous sarcoma virus enhancer/promoter
   6268..6448    +  LTR            5' LTR (truncated): truncated 5' long terminal repeat (LTR) from HIV-1
   6495..6620    +  misc_feature   HIV-1 Ψ: packaging signal of human immunodeficiency virus type 1
   6604..6967    +  CDS            HIV-1 gag (fragment): gag protein from human immunodeficiency virus 1; gag
   7113..7346    +  misc_feature   RRE: The Rev response element (RRE) of HIV-1 allows for Rev-dependent mRNA export from the nucleus to the cytoplasm.
   7723..7749    +  CDS            Rev (fragment): human immunodeficiency virus 1 (HIV-1) Rev protein; rev; enhances nuclear export of unspliced and incompletely spliced viral mRNAs
   7753..7993    +  promoter       U6 promoter: RNA polymerase III promoter for human U6 snRNA
   8023..8098    +  misc_RNA       gRNA scaffold: guide RNA scaffold for the Streptococcus pyogenes CRISPR/Cas9 system
   8154..8271    +  misc_feature   cPPT/CTS: central polypurine tract and central termination sequence of HIV-1
>Addgene plasmid #76528 | EPHA8 gRNA (BRDN0001146924) | addgene full sequence | sequence record 186010 | Addgene Assembled Sequence
CCCGGGTGCAAAGATGGATAAAGTTTTAAACAGAGAGGAATCTTTGCAGCTAATGGACCTTCTAGGTCTT
GAAAGGAGTGGGAATTGGCTCCGGTGCCCGTCAGTGGGCAGAGCGCACATCGCCCACAGTCCCCGAGAAG
TTGGGGGGAGGGGTCGGCAATTGATCCGGTGCCTAGAGAAGGTGGCGCGGGGTAAACTGGGAAAGTGATG
TCGTGTACTGGCTCCGCCTTTTTCCCGAGGGTGGGGGAGAACCGTATATAAGTGCAGTAGTCGCCGTGAA
CGTTCTTTTTCGCAACGGGTTTGCCGCCAGAACACAGGTAAGTGCCGTGTGTGGTTCCCGCGGGCCTGGC
CTCTTTACGGGTTATGGCCCTTGCGTGCCTTGAATTACTTCCACCTGGCTGCAGTACGTGATTCTTGATC
CCGAGCTTCGGGTTGGAAGTGGGTGGGAGAGTTCGAGGCCTTGCGCTTAAGGAGCCCCTTCGCCTCGTGC
TTGAGTTGAGGCCTGGCCTGGGCGCTGGGGCCGCCGCGTGCGAATCTGGTGGCACCTTCGCGCCTGTCTC
GCTGCTTTCGATAAGTCTCTAGCCATTTAAAATTTTTGATGACCTGCTGCGACGCTTTTTTTCTGGCAAG
ATAGTCTTGTAAATGCGGGCCAAGATCTGCACACTGGTATTTCGGTTTTTGGGGCCGCGGGCGGCGACGG
GGCCCGTGCGTCCCAGCGCACATGTTCGGCGAGGCGGGGCCTGCGAGCGCGGCCACCGAGAATCGGACGG
GGGTAGTCTCAAGCTGGCCGGCCTGCTCTGGTGCCTGGCCTCGCGCCGCCGTGTATCGCCCCGCCCTGGG
CGGCAAGGCTGGCCCGGTCGGCACCAGTTGCGTGAGCGGAAAGATGGCCGCTTCCCGGCCCTGCTGCAGG
GAGCTCAAAATGGAGGACGCGGCGCTCGGGAGAGCGGGCGGGTGAGTCACCCACACAAAGGAAAAGGGCC
TTTCCGTCCTCAGCCGTCGCTTCATGTGACTCCACGGAGTACCGGGCGCCGTCCAGGCACCTCGATTAGT
TCTCGAGCTTTTGGAGTACGTCGTCTTTAGGTTGGGGGGAGGGGTTTTATGCGATGGAGTTTCCCCACAC
TGAGTGGGTGGAGACTGAAGTTAGGCCAGCTTGGCACTTGATGTAATTCTCCTTGGAATTTGCCCTTTTT
GAGTTTGGATCTTGGTTCATTCTCAAGCCTCAGACAGTGGTTCAAAGTTTTTTTCTTCCATTTCAGGTGT
CGTGACGTACGGCCACCATGACCGAGTACAAGCCCACGGTGCGCCTCGCCACCCGCGACGACGTCCCCAG
GGCCGTACGCACCCTCGCCGCCGCGTTCGCCGACTACCCCGCCACGCGCCACACCGTCGATCCGGACCGC
CACATCGAGCGGGTCACCGAGCTGCAAGAACTCTTCCTCACGCGCGTCGGGCTCGACATCGGCAAGGTGT
GGGTCGCGGACGACGGCGCCGCCGTGGCGGTCTGGACCACGCCGGAGAGCGTCGAAGCGGGGGCGGTGTT
CGCCGAGATCGGCCCGCGCATGGCCGAGTTGAGCGGTTCCCGGCTGGCCGCGCAGCAACAGATGGAAGGC
CTCCTGGCGCCGCACCGGCCCAAGGAGCCCGCGTGGTTCCTGGCCACCGTCGGAGTCTCGCCCGACCACC
AGGGCAAGGGTCTGGGCAGCGCCGTCGTGCTCCCCGGAGTGGAGGCGGCCGAGCGCGCCGGGGTGCCCGC
CTTCCTGGAGACCTCCGCGCCCCGCAACCTCCCCTTCTACGAGCGGCTCGGCTTCACCGTCACCGCCGAC
GTCGAGGTGCCCGAAGGACCGCGCACCTGGTGCATGACCCGCAAGCCCGGTGCCTGAACGCGTTAAGTCG
ACAATCAACCTCTGGATTACAAAATTTGTGAAAGATTGACTGGTATTCTTAACTATGTTGCTCCTTTTAC
GCTATGTGGATACGCTGCTTTAATGCCTTTGTATCATGCTATTGCTTCCCGTATGGCTTTCATTTTCTCC
TCCTTGTATAAATCCTGGTTGCTGTCTCTTTATGAGGAGTTGTGGCCCGTTGTCAGGCAACGTGGCGTGG
TGTGCACTGTGTTTGCTGACGCAACCCCCACTGGTTGGGGCATTGCCACCACCTGTCAGCTCCTTTCCGG
GACTTTCGCTTTCCCCCTCCCTATTGCCACGGCGGAACTCATCGCCGCCTGCCTTGCCCGCTGCTGGACA
GGGGCTCGGCTGTTGGGCACTGACAATTCCGTGGTGTTGTCGGGGAAATCATCGTCCTTTCCTTGGCTGC
TCGCCTGTGTTGCCACCTGGATTCTGCGCGGGACGTCCTTCTGCTACGTCCCTTCGGCCCTCAATCCAGC
GGACCTTCCTTCCCGCGGCCTGCTGCCGGCTCTGCGGCCTCTTCCGCGTCTTCGCCTTCGCCCTCAGACG
AGTCGGATCTCCCTTTGGGCCGCCTCCCCGCGTCGACTTTAAGACCAATGACTTACAAGGCAGCTGTAGA
TCTTAGCCACTTTTTAAAAGAAAAGGGGGGACTGGAAGGGCTAATTCACTCCCAACGAAGACAAGATCTG
CTTTTTGCTTGTACTGGGTCTCTCTGGTTAGACCAGATCTGAGCCTGGGAGCTCTCTGGCTAACTAGGGA
ACCCACTGCTTAAGCCTCAATAAAGCTTGCCTTGAGTGCTTCAAGTAGTGTGTGCCCGTCTGTTGTGTGA
CTCTGGTAACTAGAGATCCCTCAGACCCTTTTAGTCAGTGTGGAAAATCTCTAGCAGTACGTATAGTAGT
TCATGTCATCTTATTATTCAGTATTTATAACTTGCAAAGAAATGAATATCAGAGAGTGAGAGGAACTTGT
TTATTGCAGCTTATAATGGTTACAAATAAAGCAATAGCATCACAAATTTCACAAATAAAGCATTTTTTTC
ACTGCATTCTAGTTGTGGTTTGTCCAAACTCATCAATGTATCTTATCATGTCTGGCTCTAGCTATCCCGC
CCCTAACTCCGCCCATCCCGCCCCTAACTCCGCCCAGTTCCGCCCATTCTCCGCCCCATGGCTGACTAAT
TTTTTTTATTTATGCAGAGGCCGAGGCCGCCTCGGCCTCTGAGCTATTCCAGAAGTAGTGAGGAGGCTTT
TTTGGAGGCCTAGGGACGTACCCAATTCGCCCTATAGTGAGTCGTATTACGCGCGCTCACTGGCCGTCGT
TTTACAACGTCGTGACTGGGAAAACCCTGGCGTTACCCAACTTAATCGCCTTGCAGCACATCCCCCTTTC
GCCAGCTGGCGTAATAGCGAAGAGGCCCGCACCGATCGCCCTTCCCAACAGTTGCGCAGCCTGAATGGCG
AATGGG
[124 nt withheld, positions 3367-3490]
C
[91 nt withheld, positions 3492-3582]
A
[49 nt withheld, positions 3584-3632]
CCTTTGACGTTGGAGTCCACGTTCTTT
[37 nt withheld, positions 3660-3696]
ACCCTATCTCGGTCTATTCTTTTGATTTATAAGGGATTTTGCCGATTTCGGCCTATTGGTTAAAAAATGA
GCTGATTTAACAAAAATTTAACGCGAATTTTAACAAAATATTAACGCTTACAATTTAGGTGGCACTTTTC
GGGGAAATGTGCGCGGAACCCCTATTTGTTTATTTTTCTAAATACATTCAAATATGTATCCGCTCATGAG
ACAATAACCCTGATAAATGCTTCAATAATATTGAAAAAGGAAGAGTATGAGTATTCAACATTTCCGTGTC
GCCCTTATTCCCTTTTTTGCGGCATTTTGCCTTCCTGTTTTTGCTCACCCAGAAACGCTGGTGAAAGTAA
AAGATGCTGAAGATCAGTTGGGTGCACGAGTGGGTTACATCGAACTGGATCTCAACAGCGGTAAGATCCT
TGAGAGTTTTCGCCCCGAAGAACGTTTTCCAATGATGAGCACTTTTAAAGTTCTGCTATGTGGCGCGGTA
TTATCCCGTATTGACGCCGGGCAAGAGCAACTCGGTCGCCGCATACACTATTCTCAGAATGACTTGGTTG
AGTACTCACCAGTCACAGAAAAGCATCTTACGGATGGCATGACAGTAAGAGAATTATGCAGTGCTGCCAT
AACCATGAGTGATAACACTGCGGCCAACTTACTTCTGACAACGATCGGAGGACCGAAGGAGCTAACCGCT
TTTTTGCACAACATGGGGGATCATGTAACTCGCCTTGATCGTTGGGAACCGGAGCTGAATGAAGCCATAC
CAAACGACGAGCGTGACACCACGATGCCTGTAGCAATGGCAACAACGTTGCGCAAACTATTAACTGGCGA
ACTACTTACTCTAGCTTCCCGGCAACAATTAATAGACTGGATGGAGGCGGATAAAGTTGCAGGACCACTT
CTGCGCTCGGCCCTTCCGGCTGGCTGGTTTATTGCTGATAAATCTGGAGCCGGTGAGCGTGGGTCTCGCG
GTATCATTGCAGCACTGGGGCCAGATGGTAAGCCCTCCCGTATCGTAGTTATCTACACGACGGGGAGTCA
GGCAACTATGGATGAACGAAATAGACAGATCGCTGAGATAGGTGCCTCACTGATTAAGCATTGGTAACTG
TCAGACCAAGTTTACTCATATATACTTTAGATTGATTTAAAACTTCATTTTTAATTTAAAAGGATCTAGG
TGAAGATCCTTTTTGATAATCTCATGACCAAAATCCCTTAACGTGAGTTTTCGTTCCACTGAGCGTCAGA
CCCCGTAGAAAAGATCAAAGGATCTTCTTGAGATCCTTTTTTTCTGCGCGTAATCTGCTGCTTGCAAACA
AAAAAACCACCGCTACCAGCGGTGGTTTGTTTGCCGGATCAAGAGCTACCAACTCTTTTTCCGAAGGTAA
CTGGCTTCAGCAGAGCGCAGATACCAAATACTGTTCTTCTAGTGTAGCCGTAGTTAGGCCACCACTTCAA
GAACTCTGTAGCACCGCCTACATACCTCGCTCTGCTAATCCTGTTACCAGTGGCTGCTGCCAGTGGCGAT
AAGTCGTGTCTTACCGGGTTGGACTCAAGACGATAGTTACCGGATAAGGCGCAGCGGTCGGGCTGAACGG
GGGGTTCGTGCACACAGCCCAGCTTGGAGCGAACGACCTACACCGAACTGAGATACCTACAGCGTGAGCT
ATGAGAAAGCGCCACGCTTCCCGAAGGGAGAAAGGCGGACAGGTATCCGGTAAGCGGCAGGGTCGGAACA
GGAGAGCGCACGAGGGAGCTTCCAGGGGGAAACGCCTGGTATCTTTATAGTCCTGTCGGGTTTCGCCACC
TCTGACTTGAGCGTCGATTTTTGTGATGCTCGTCAGGGGGGCGGAGCCTATGGAAAAACGCCAGCAACGC
GGCCTTTTTACGGTTCCTGGCCTTTTGCTGGCCTTTTGCTCACATGTTCTTTCCTGCGTTATCCCCTGAT
TCTGTGGATAACCGTATTACCGCCTTTGAGTGAGCTGATACCGCTCGCCGCAGCCGAACGACCGAGCGCA
GCGAGTCAGTGAGCGAGGAAGCGGAAGAGCGCCCAATACGCAAACCGCCTCTCCCCGCGCGTTGGCCGAT
TCATTAATGCAGCTGGCACGACAGGTTTCCCGACTGGAAAGCGGGCAGTGAGCGCAACGCAATTAATGTG
AGTTAGCTCACTCATTAGGCACCCCAGGCTTTACACTTTATGCTTCCGGCTCGTATGTTGTGTGGAATTG
TGAGCGGATAACAATTTCACACAGGAAACAGCTATGACCATGATTACGCCAAGCGCGCAATTAACCCTCA
CTAAAGGGAACAAAAGCTGGAGCTGCAAGCTTAATGTAGTCTTATGCAATACTCTTGTAGTCTTGCAACA
TGGTAACGATGAGTTAGCAACATGCCTTACAAGGAGAGAAAAAGCACCGTGCATGCCGATTGGTGGAAGT
AAGGTGGTACGATCGTGCCTTATTAGGAAGGCAACAGACGGGTCTGACATGGATTGGACGAACCACTGAA
TTGCCGCATTGCAGAGATATTGTATTTAAGTGCCTAGCTCGATACATAAACGGGTCTCTCTGGTTAGACC
AGATCTGAGCCTGGGAGCTCTCTGGCTAACTAGGGAACCCACTGCTTAAGCCTCAATAAAGCTTGCCTTG
AGTGCTTCAAGTAGTGTGTGCCCGTCTGTTGTGTGACTCTGGTAACTAGAGATCCCTCAGACCCTTTTAG
TCAGTGTGGAAAATCTCTAGCAGTGGCGCCCGAACAGGGACTTGAAAGCGAAAGGGAAACCAGAGGAGCT
CTCTCGACGCAGGACTCGGCTTGCTGAAGCGCGCACGGCAAGAGGCGAGGGGCGGCGACTGGTGAGTACG
CCAAAAATTTTGACTAGCGGAGGCTAGAAGGAGAGAGATGGGTGCGAGAGCGTCAGTATTAAGCGGGGGA
GAATTAGATCGCGATGGGAAAAAATTCGGTTAAGGCCAGGGGGAAAGAAAAAATATAAATTAAAACATAT
AGTATGGGCAAGCAGGGAGCTAGAACGATTCGCAGTTAATCCTGGCCTGTTAGAAACATCAGAAGGCTGT
AGACAAATACTGGGACAGCTACAACCATCCCTTCAGACAGGATCAGAAGAACTTAGATCATTATATAATA
CAGTAGCAACCCTCTATTGTGTGCATCAAAGGATAGAGATAAAAGACACCAAGGAAGCTTTAGACAAGAT
AGAGGAAGAGCAAAACAAAAGTAAGACCACCGCACAGCAAGCGGCCGCTGATCTTCAGACCTGGAGGAGG
AGATATGAGGGACAATTGGAGAAGTGAATTATATAAATATAAAGTAGTAAAAATTGAACCATTAGGAGTA
GCACCCACCAAGGCAAAGAGAAGAGTGGTGCAGAGAGAAAAAAGAGCAGTGGGAATAGGAGCTTTGTTCC
TTGGGTTCTTGGGAGCAGCAGGAAGCACTATGGGCGCAGCGTCAATGACGCTGACGGTACAGGCCAGACA
ATTATTGTCTGGTATAGTGCAGCAGCAGAACAATTTGCTGAGGGCTATTGAGGCGCAACAGCATCTGTTG
CAACTCACAGTCTGGGGCATCAAGCAGCTCCAGGCAAGAATCCTGGCTGTGGAAAGATACCTAAAGGATC
AACAGCTCCTGGGGATTTGGGGTTGCTCTGGAAAACTCATTTGCACCACTGCTGTGCCTTGGAATGCTAG
TTGGAGTAATAAATCTCTGGAACAGATTTGGAATCACACGACCTGGATGGAGTGGGACAGAGAAATTAAC
AATTACACAAGCTTAATACACTCCTTAATTGAAGAATCGCAAAACCAGCAAGAAAAGAATGAACAAGAAT
TATTGGAATTAGATAAATGGGCAAGTTTGTGGAATTGGTTTAACATAACAAATTGGCTGTGGTATATAAA
ATTATTCATAATGATAGTAGGAGGCTTGGTAGGTTTAAGAATAGTTTTTGCTGTACTTTCTATAGTGAAT
AGAGTTAGGCAGGGATATTCACCATTATCGTTTCAGACCCACCTCCCAACCCCGAGGGGACCCAGAGAGG
GCCTATTTCCCATGATTCCTTCATATTTGCATATACGATACAAGGCTGTTAGAGAGATAATTAGAATTAA
TTTGACTGTAAACACAAAGATATTAGTACAAAATACGTGACGTAGAAAGTAATAATTTCTTGGGTAGTTT
GCAGTTTTAAAATTATGTTTTAAAATGGACTATCATATGCTTACCGTAACTTGAAAGTATTTCGATTTCT
TGGCTTTATATATCTTGTGGAAAGGACGAAACACCGCCTCAAAATCGACACCATTGGTTTTAGAGCTAGA
AATAGCAAGTTAAAATAAGGCTAGTCCGTTATCAACTTGAAAAAGTGGCACCGAGTCGGTGCTTTTTTAA
GCTTGGCGTAACTAGATCTTGAGACAAATGGCAGTATTCATCCACAATTTTAAAAGAAAAGGGGGGATTG
GGGGGTACAGTGCAGGGGAAAGAATAGTAGACATAATAGCAACAGACATACAAACTAAAGAATTACAAAA
ACAAATTACAAAAATTCAAAATTTTCGGGTTTATTACAGGGACAGCAGAGATCCACTTTGGCGCCGGCTC
GAGGGGG
