>Addgene plasmid #76528 | EPHA8 gRNA (BRDN0001146924) | depositor partial sequence | sequence record 143988 | Target Sequence
CCTCAAAATCGACACCATTG
