>Addgene plasmid #76528 | EPHA8 gRNA (BRDN0001146924) | addgene partial sequence | sequence record 186009 | hU6-F
TAGAAAGTAATAATTTCTTGGGTAGTTTGCAGTTTTAAAATTATGTTTTAAAATGGACTATCATATGCTT
ACCGTAACTTGAAAGTATTTCGATTTCTTGGCTTTATATATCTTGTGGAAAGGACGAAACACCGCCTCAA
AATCGACACCATTGGTTTTAGAGCTAGAAATAGCAAGTTAAAATAAGGCTAGTCCGTTATCAACTTGAAA
AAGTGGCACCGAGTCGGTGCTTTTTTAAGCTTGGCGTAACTAGATCTTGAGACAAATGGNCAGTATTCAT
CCNCAATTTTAAAAGAAAAGGGGGGGATTGGGGGGGTACAGTGCAGGGGAAAAGAAATAGTAGACNTAAT
AGCCACCGACCTTCCAACTTAAAGAATTTCCAAAACCAATTTCCAAAANTTNCNAAATTTTCCGGGGTTT
NTTNACNGGGGNCNGNCNAAAAATCCCCCNTTTGGGCCCCCCGCCCCCANGGGGGCCCCGGGGGCNAAAA
AANGGGAAAAAGGTTTTTNNAACCAAANNNGGAAACCCTTTGNCCCCCCAANNGGGGNCCTNTCNNAGGC
CCTNGAAAAG
